>Addgene plasmid #15271 | pSH1/M-Fv-Casp3-E | depositor full sequence | sequence record 8235 | Author sequence
CTGCATTAATGAATCGGCCAACGCGCGGGGAGAGGCGGTTTGCGTATTGGGCGCTCTTCCGCTTCCTCGC
TCACTGACTCGCTGCGCTCGGTCGTTCGGCTGCGGCGAGCGGTATCAGCTCACTCAAAGGCGGTAATACG
GTTATCCACAGAATCAGGGGATAACGCAGGAAAGAACATGTGAGCAAAAGGCCAGCAAAAGGCCAGGAAC
CGTAAAAAGGCCGCGTTGCTGGCGTTTTTCCATAGGCTCCGCCCCCCTGACGAGCATCACAAAAATCGAC
GCTCAAGTCAGAGGTGGCGAAACCCGACAGGACTATAAAGATACCAGGCGTTTCCCCCTGGAAGCTCCCT
CGTGCGCTCTCCTGTTCCGACCCTGCCGCTTACCGGATACCTGTCCGCCTTTCTCCCTTCGGGAAGCGTG
GCGCTTTCTCATAGCTCACGCTGTAGGTATCTCAGTTCGGTGTAGGTCGTTCGCTCCAAGCTGGGCTGTG
TGCACGAACCCCCCGTTCAGCCCGACCGCTGCGCCTTATCCGGTAACTATCGTCTTGAGTCCAACCCGGT
AAGACACGACTTATCGCCACTGGCAGCAGCCACTGGTAACAGGATTAGCAGAGCGAGGTATGTAGGCGGT
GCTACAGAGTTCTTGAAGTGGTGGCCTAACTACGGCTACACTAGAAGGACAGTATTTGGTATCTGCGCTC
TGCTGAAGCCAGTTACCTTCGGAAAAAGAGTTGGTAGCTCTTGATCCGGCAAACAAACCACCGCTGGTAG
CGGTGGTTTTTTTGTTTGCAAGCAGCAGATTACGCGCAGAAAAAAAGGATCTCAAGAAGATCCTTTGATC
TTTTCTACGGGGTCTGACGCTCAGTGGAACGAAAACTCACGTTAAGGGATTTTGGTCATGAGATTATCAA
AAAGGATCTTCACCTAGATCCTTTTAAATTAAAAATGAAGTTTTAAATCAATCTAAAGTATATATGAGTA
AACTTGGTCTGACAGTTACCAATGCTTAATCAGTGAGGCACCTATCTCAGCGATCTGTCTATTTCGTTCA
TCCATAGTTGCCTGACTCCCCGTCGTGTAGATAACTACGATACGGGAGGGCTTACCATCTGGCCCCAGTG
CTGCAATGATACCGCGAGACCCACGCTCACCGGCTCCAGATTTATCAGCAATAAACCAGCCAGCCGGAAG
GGCCGAGCGCAGAAGTGGTCCTGCAACTTTATCCGCCTCCATCCAGTCTATTAATTGTTGCCGGGAAGCT
AGAGTAAGTAGTTCGCCAGTTAATAGTTTGCGCAACGTTGTTGCCATTGCTACAGGCATCGTGGTGTCAC
GCTCGTCGTTTGGTATGGCTTCATTCAGCTCCGGTTCCCAACGATCAAGGCGAGTTACATGATCCCCCAT
GTTGTGCAAAAAAGCGGTTAGCTCCTTCGGTCCTCCGATCGTTGTCAGAAGTAAGTTGGCCGCAGTGTTA
TCACTCATGGTTATGGCAGCACTGCATAATTCTCTTACTGTCATGCCATCCGTAAGATGCTTTTCTGTGA
CTGGTGAGTACTCAACCAAGTCATTCTGAGAATAGTGTATGCGGCGACCGAGTTGCTCTTGCCCGGCGTC
AATACGGGATAATACCGCGCCACATAGCAGAACTTTAAAAGTGCTCATCATTGGAAAACGTTCTTCGGGG
CGAAAACTCTCAAGGATCTTACCGCTGTTGAGATCCAGTTCGATGTAACCCACTCGTGCACCCAACTGAT
CTTCAGCATCTTTTACTTTCACCAGCGTTTCTGGGTGAGCAAAAACAGGAAGGCAAAATGCCGCAAAAAA
GGGAATAAGGGCGACACGGAAATGTTGAATACTCATACTCTTCCTTTTTCAATATTATTGAAGCATTTAT
CAGGGTTATTGTCTCATGAGCGGATACATATTTGAATGTATTTAGAAAAATAAACAAATAGGGGTTCCGC
GCACATTTCCCCGAAAAGTGCCACCTGACGTCTAAGAAACCATTATTATCATGACATTAACCTATAAAAA
TAGGCGTATCACGAGGCCCTTTCGTCTTCAAGGTCGATCGACCTCATGTTTGACAGCTTATCATCGATAA
GCTTCTGTGGAATGTGTGTCAGTTAGGGTGTGGAAAGTCCCCAGGCTCCCCAGCAGGCAGAAGTATGCAA
AGCATGCATCTCAATTAGTCAGCAACCAGGTGTGGAAAGTCCCCAGGCTCCCCAGCAGGCAGAAGTATGC
AAAGCATGCATCTCAATTAGTCAGCAACCATAGTCCCGCCCCTAACTCCGCCCATCCCGCCCCTAACTCC
GCCCAGTTCCGCCCATTCTCCGCCCCATGGCTGACTAATTTTTTTTATTTATGCAGAGGCCGAGGCCGCC
TCGGCCTCTGAGCTATTCCAGAAGTAGTGAGGAGGCTTTTTTGGAGGCCTAGGCTTTTGCAAAAAGCTCC
TCCGATCGAGGGGCTCGCATCTCTCCTTCACGCGCCCGCCGCCCTACCTGAGGCCGCCATCCAACGCCGG
TTGAGTCGCGTTCTGCCGCCTCCCGCCTGTGGTGCCTCCTGAACTGCGTCCGCCGTCTAGGTAAGTTTAA
AGCTCAGGTCGAGACCGGGCCTTTGTCCGGCGCTCCCTTGGAGCCTACCTAGACTCAGCCGGCTCTCCAC
GCTTTGCCTGACCCTGCTTGCTCAACTCTACGTCTTTGTTTCGTTTTCTGTTCTGCGCCGTTACAGATCC
AAGCTGCCTCGATCGAGGAACTGAAAAACCAGAAAGTTAACTGGTAAGTTTAGTCTTTTTGTCTTTTATT
TCAGGTCCCGGATCCGGTGGTGCAAATCAAAGAACTGCTCCTCAGTGGATGTTGCCTTTACTTCTAGGCC
TGTACGGAGGTGTTACTTCTGCTCTAAAAGCTGCTCTAGCCCTCGATCGAGGGCTAGAGCGGCCGCGGCC
ACCATGGGGAGTAGCAAGAGCAAGCCTAAGGACCCCAGCCAGCGCCTCGAGGGCGTGCAGGTGGAAACCA
TCTCCCCAGGAGACGGGCGCACCTTCCCCAAGCGCGGCCAGACCTGCGTGGTGCACTACACCGGGATGCT
TGAAGATGGAAAGAAAGTTGATTCCTCCCGGGACAGAAACAAGCCCTTTAAGTTTATGCTAGGCAAGCAG
GAGGTGATCCGAGGCTGGGAAGAAGGGGTTGCCCAGATGAGTGTGGGTCAGAGAGCCAAACTGACTATAT
CTCCAGATTATGCCTATGGTGCCACTGGGCACCCAGGCATCATCCCACCACATGCCACTCTCGTCTTCGA
TGTGGAGCTTCTAAAACTGGAAGTCGAGGAGAACACTGAAAACTCAGTGGATTCAAAATCCATTAAAAAT
TTGGAACCAAAGATCATACATGGAAGCGAATCAATGGACTCTGGAATATCCCTGGACAACAGTTATAAAA
TGGATTATCCTGAGATGGGTTTATGTATAATAATTAATAATAAGAATTTTCATAAAAGCACTGGAATGAC
ATCTCGGTCTGGTACAGATGTCGATGCAGCAAACCTCAGGGAAACATTCAGAAACTTGAAATATGAAGTC
AGGAATAAAAATGATCTTACACGTGAAGAAATTGTGGAATTGATGCGTGATGTTTCTAAAGAAGATCACA
GCAAAAGGAGCAGTTTTGTTTGTGTGCTTCTGAGCCATGGTGAAGAAGGAATAATTTTTGGAACAAATGG
ACCTGTTGACCTGAAAAAAATAACAAACTTTTTCAGAGGGGATCGTTGTAGAAGTCTAACTGGAAAACCC
AAACTTTTCATTATTCAGGCCTGCCGTGGTACAGAACTGGACTGTGGCATTGAGACAGACAGTGGTGTTG
ATGATGACATGGCGTGTCATAAAATACCAGTGGAGGCCGACTTCTTGTATGCATACTCCACAGCACCTGG
TTATTATTCTTGGCGAAATTCAAAGGATGGCTCCTGGTTCATCCAGTCGCTTTGTGCCATGCTGAAACAG
TATGCCGACAAGCTTGAATTTATGCACATTCTTACCCGGGTTAACCGAAAGGTGGCAACAGAATTTGAGT
CCTTTTCCTTTGACGCTACTTTTCATGCAAAGAAACAGATTCCATGTATTGTTTCCATGCTCACAAAAGA
ACTCTATTTTTATCACGTCGACTATCCGTACGACGTACCAGACTACGCACTCGACTAAGAATTCCTGATT
GATTGACCGGATCCAGACATGATAAGATACATTGATGAGTTTGGACAAACCACAACTAGAATGCAGTGAA
AAAAATGCTTTATTTGTGAAATTTGTGATGCTATTGCTTTATTTGTAACCATTATAAGCTGCAATAAACA
AGTTAACAACAACAATTGCATTCATTTTATGTTTCAGGTTCAGGGGGAGGTGTGGGAGGTTTTTTAAAGC
AAGTAAAACCTCTACAAATGTGGTATGGCTGATTATGATCCTGCCTCGCGCGTTTCGGTGATGACGGTGA
AAACCTCTGACACATGCAGCTCCCGGAGACGGTCACAGCTTGTCTGTAAGCGGATGCCGGGAGCAGACAA
GCCCGTCAGGGCGCGTCAGCGGGTGTTGGCGGGTGTCGGGGCGCAGCCATGACCCAGTCACGTAGCGATA
GCGGAGTGTATACTGGCTTAACTATGCGGCATCAGAGCAGATTGTACTGAGAGTGCACCATA
Features (pLannotate 1.2.2; 15 found; start..end, strand, type, name):
      1..54      -  CDS            lacI (fragment): lac repressor; lacI; The lac repressor binds to the lac operator to inhibit transcription in E. coli. This inhibition can be relieved by adding lactose or isopropyl-β-D-thiogalactopyranoside (IPTG).
    237..825     -  rep_origin     ori: high-copy-number ColE1/pMB1/pBR322/pUC origin of replication
    996..1856    -  CDS            AmpR: β-lactamase; bla; confers resistance to ampicillin, carbenicillin, and related antibiotics
   1857..1961    -  promoter       AmpR promoter: bla
   2080..2104    +  promoter       tet promoter (fragment): E. coli promoter for tetracycline efflux protein gene
   2114..2443    +  promoter       SV40 promoter: SV40 enhancer and early promoter
   2460..2729    +  LTR            5' LTR (truncated): truncated 5' long terminal repeat (LTR) from human T-cell leukemia virus (HTLV) type 1
   2774..2867    +  intron         SV40 intron: modified SV40 intron with splice donor and acceptor sites
   2944..2985    +  CDS            myr: N-myristoylation signal from Src kinase (Pellman et al., 1985; Kaplan et al., 1988)
   2995..3312    +  CDS            DmrB: F36V mutant of FK506-binding protein FKBP12 binds synthetic ligands that do not bind wild-type FKBP
   3319..4146    +  CDS            CASP3: CASP3_HUMAN - Also known as CPP32. Experimental evidence at protein level: Swiss-Prot protein existence level 1. Involved in the activation cascade of caspases responsible for apoptosis execution (PubMed:7596430). At the onset of apoptosis it proteolytically cleaves poly(ADP-ribose) polymerase (PARP) at a '216- Asp-|-Gly-217' bond (PubMed:7774019). Cleaves and activates sterol regulatory element binding proteins (SREBPs) between the basic helix- loop-helix leucine zipper domain and the membrane attachment domain. Cleaves and activates caspase-6, -7 and -9 (PubMed:7596430). Involved in the clea
   4210..4344    -  polyA_signal   SV40 poly(A) signal: SV40 polyadenylation signal
   4367..4450    -  CDS            large T antigen (fragment): large T antigen from SV40 (simian virus 40)
   4451..4490    +  CDS            rop (fragment): Rop protein, which maintains plasmids at low copy number; rop
   4592..4682    +  misc_feature   bom (fragment): basis of mobility region from pBR322
