[The description below was written by a language model from this plasmid's Addgene catalogue record and pLannotate feature annotations shown in this document.]
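Description:
pSH1/M-Fv-Casp3-E is a mammalian expression plasmid built on the pSH1 backbone that encodes a chemically inducible form of human caspase-3, sometimes called iCaspase-3. It is propagated in E. coli as a high-copy plasmid through a ColE1/pUC-type origin and is selected with ampicillin via the β-lactamase gene. The annotated sequence (about 4.7 kb) also carries small remnants of lacI, rop, the pBR322 bom region and a tet promoter, which appear to be leftovers of backbone construction. No mammalian selection marker is annotated.

Expression in mammalian cells is driven by a composite promoter consisting of the SV40 enhancer and early promoter followed by a truncated HTLV-1 5' LTR segment and a modified SV40 intron, an arrangement that resembles the SRα-type promoter. An SV40 polyadenylation signal lies downstream of the coding region, although the annotation places it on the reverse strand. The open reading frame begins with the 14-residue c-Src myristoylation signal (M), which targets the protein to membranes. This is followed by one copy of FKBP12 carrying the F36V substitution (Fv) and then by CASP3. The catalogue lists a C-terminal HA epitope (E) for detection, though this tag is not called in the feature table.

The F36V mutation lets the FKBP domain bind synthetic dimerizer ligands that do not bind wild-type FKBP. Adding such a ligand should therefore crosslink the fusion proteins, bring the caspase domains together and trigger apoptosis. According to the associated publication, the construct belongs to a set of artificial death switches based on caspases and FADD, which are suited to conditional ablation of transfected cells or to use as suicide-gene safety switches.
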