Addgene plasmid #15271: pSH1/M-Fv-Casp3-E
Depositing lab: David Spencer. Depositing organization: Baylor College of Medicine. Publication: Improved artificial death switches based on caspases and FADD. Fan L, Freeman KW, Khan T, Pham E, Spencer DM. Hum Gene Ther. 1999 Sep 20. 10(14):2273-85. 10.1089/10430349950016924 PubMed 10515447.
Backbone
  Vector backbone: pSH1
  Backbone manufacturer: GR Crabtree lab
  Backbone size w/o insert (bp): 3500
  Vector type: Mammalian Expression
Growth in bacteria
  Bacterial resistance: Ampicillin, 100 μg/mL
  Growth temperature: 37°C
  Growth strain: DH5alpha
  Copy number: High Copy
Gene/Insert
  Gene/Insert name: FKBP12(V36)-Caspase3 (alt name: yama, iCaspase-3)
  Species: H. sapiens (human)
  Insert size (bp): 1240
  Mutation: FKBP12(V36) F36->V
  Entrez Gene: CASP3 (a.k.a. CPP32, CPP32B, SCA-1)
  Tag / fusion protein: HA epitope (C terminal on insert); Myristoylation-targeting domain c-Src (14aa) (N terminal on insert)
  Cloning method: Restriction Enzyme; 5′ cloning site NotI, SacII (not destroyed); 3′ cloning site EcoRI, BamHI (not destroyed)
  Sequencing primers: 5′ gaggtgttacttctgctctaaaagc; 3′ cactgcattctagttgtggtttg
Terms and licenses: Academic/Nonprofit Terms; Industry Terms: Not Available to Industry
How to cite: pSH1/M-Fv-Casp3-E was a gift from David Spencer (Addgene plasmid # 15271 ; http://n2t.net/addgene:15271 ; RRID:Addgene_15271)
