>Addgene plasmid #15271 | pSH1/M-Fv-Casp3-E | addgene partial sequence | sequence record 21557 | EBV-rev 5'-GTGGTTTGTCCAAACTCATC-3'
TCAATCAGGGATTCTTAGTCGAGTGCGTAGTCTGGTACGTCGTACGGATAGTCGACGTGATAAAAATAGA
GTTCTTTTGTGAGCATGGAAACAATACATGGAATCTGTTTCTTTGCATGAAAAGTAGCGTCAAAGGAAAA
GGACTCAAATTCTGTTGCCACCTTTCGGTTAACCCGGGTAAGAATGTGCATAAATTCAAGCTTGTCGGCA
TACTGTTTCAGCATGGCACAAAGCGACTGGATGAACCAGGAGCCATCCTTTGAATTTCGCCAAGAATAAT
AACCAGGTGCTGTGGAGTATGCATACAAGAAGTCGGCCTCCACTGGTATTTTATGACACGCCATGTCATC
ATCAACACCACTGTCTGTCTCAATGCCACAGTCCAGTTCTGTACCACGGCAGGCCTGAATAATGAAAAGT
TTGGGTTTTCCAGTTAGACTTCTACAACGATCCCCTCTGAAAAAGTTTGTTATTTTTTTCAGGTCAACAG
GTCCATTTGTTCCAAAAATTATTCCTTCTTCACCATGGCTCAGAAGCACACAAACAAAACTGCTCCTTTT
GCTGTGATCTTCTTTAGAAACATCACGCATCAATTCCACAATTTCTTCACGTGTAAGATCATTTTTATTC
CTGACTTCATATTTCAAGTTTCTGAATGTTTCCCTGAGGTTTGCTGCATCGACATCTGTACCAGACCGAG
ATGTCATTCCAGTGCTTTTATGAAAATTCTTATTATTAATTATT
